>Addgene plasmid #230219 | AiP12624 - pAAV-AiE0767m-minBG-SYFP2-WPRE3-BGHpA (Alias: CN2624) | addgene full sequence | sequence record 470480 | Addgene NGS Result
ATGTCAAGGCAGAATCTTCACATAAAGCATGCATTTTGCTCCCTGTTTTCAATGGTTTTACTCTGTAGAG
TTTCTCAAATTAATTCAATACCCACTTTAAATTAAATGGAAACTTTAATGCTATGGTTTGCTGTGCCATT
TAGATTTTATGTGTTGAGATGCAATTCCAACTCTACTTGGCACGAAGTATAGACACTGAATCCAACTATG
ATGTATAAGCAAGGGTCCTTGTGAGGTAGGTAATGAGAATGGAGCCTGGAACGTGTAACACTGGTGACTG
AGCTCGGGCTGGGCATAAAAGTCAGGGCAGAGCCATCTATTGCTTACATTTGCTTCTGGGATCCAGATCT
TTCGAAGCTAGCGCTACCGGTCGCCACCATGGTGAGCAAGGGCGAGGAGCTGTTCACCGGGGTGGTGCCC
ATCCTGGTCGAGCTGGACGGCGACGTAAACGGCCACAAGTTCAGCGTGTCCGGCGAGGGCGAGGGCGATG
CCACCTACGGCAAGCTGACCCTGAAGCTGATCTGCACCACCGGCAAGCTGCCCGTGCCCTGGCCCACCCT
CGTGACCACCCTGGGCTACGGCGTGCAGTGCTTCGCCCGCTACCCCGACCACATGAAGCAGCACGACTTC
TTCAAGTCCGCCATGCCCGAAGGCTACGTCCAGGAGCGCACCATCTTCTTCAAGGACGACGGCAACTACA
AGACCCGCGCCGAGGTGAAGTTCGAGGGCGACACCCTGGTGAACCGCATCGAGCTGAAGGGCATCGACTT
CAAGGAGGACGGCAACATCCTGGGGCACAAGCTGGAGTACAACTACAACAGCCACAACGTCTATATCACC
GCCGACAAGCAGAAGAACGGCATCAAGGCCAACTTCAAGATCCGCCACAACATCGAGGACGGCGGCGTGC
AGCTCGCCGACCACTACCAGCAGAACACCCCCATCGGCGACGGCCCCGTGCTGCTGCCCGACAACCACTA
CCTGAGCTACCAGTCCAAGCTGAGCAAAGACCCCAACGAGAAGCGCGATCACATGGTCCTGCTGGAGTTC
GTGACCGCCGCCGGGATCACTCTCGGCATGGACGAGCTGTACAAGTAAGTCGACGGCGCGCCGCGGCCGC
GAATTCGATATCATAATCAACCTCTGGATTACAAAATTTGTGAAAGATTGACTGGTATTCTTAACTATGT
TGCTCCTTTTACGCTATGTGGATACGCTGCTTTAATGCCTTTGTATCATGCTATTGCTTCCCGTATGGCT
TTCATTTTCTCCTCCTTGTATAAATCCTGGTTAGTTCTTGCCACGGCGGAACTCATCGCCGCCTGCCTTG
CCCGCTGCTGGACAGGGGCTCGGCTGTTGGGCACTGACAATTCCGTGGCTCGAGAGATCTTCGACTGTGC
CTTCTAGTTGCCAGCCATCTGTTGTTTGCCCCTCCCCCGTGCCTTCCTTGACCCTGGAAGGTGCCACTCC
CACTGTCCTTTCCTAATAAAATGAGGAAATTGCATCGCATTGTCTGAGTAGGTGTCATTCTATTCTGGGG
GGTGGGGTGGGGCAGGACAGCAAGGGGGAGGATTGGGAAGACAATAGCAGGCATGAGATCTCACGTGCGG
ACCGAGCGGCCGCAGGAACCCCTAGTGATGGAGTTGGCCACTCCCTCTCTGCGCGCTCGCTCGCTCACTG
AGGCCGGGCGACCAAAGGTCGCCCGACGCCCGGGCTTTGCCCGGGCGGCCTCAGTGAGCGAGCGAGCGCG
CAGCTGCCTGCAGGGGCGCCTGATGCGGTATTTTCTCCTTACGCATCTGTGCGGTATTTCACACCGCATA
[95 nt withheld, positions 1821-1915]
T
[46 nt withheld, positions 1917-1962]
C
[141 nt withheld, positions 1964-2104]
CCTTTGACGTTGGAGTCCACGTTCTTT
[37 nt withheld, positions 2132-2168]
ACTCTATCTCGGGCTATTCTTTTGATTTATAAGGGATTTTGCCGATTTCGGTCTATTGGTTAAAAAATGA
GCTGATTTAACAAAAATTTAACGCGAATTTTAACAAAATATTAACGTTTACAATTTTATGGTGCACTCTC
AGTACAATCTGCTCTGATGCCGCATAGTTAAGCCAGCCCCGACACCCGCCAACACCCGCTGACGCGCCCT
GACGGGCTTGTCTGCTCCCGGCATCCGCTTACAGACAAGCTGTGACCGTCTCCGGGAGCTGCATGTGTCA
GAGGTTTTCACCGTCATCACCGAAACGCGCGAGACGAAAGGGCCTCGTGATACGCCTATTTTTATAGGTT
AATGTCATGATAATAATGGTTTCTTAGACGTCAGGTGGCACTTTTCGGGGAAATGTGCGCGGAACCCCTA
TTTGTTTATTTTTCTAAATACATTCAAATATGTATCCGCTCATGAGACAATAACCCTGATAAATGCTTCA
ATAATATTGAAAAAGGAAGAGTATGAGTATTCAACATTTCCGTGTCGCCCTTATTCCCTTTTTTGCGGCA
TTTTGCCTTCCTGTTTTTGCTCACCCAGAAACGCTGGTGAAAGTAAAAGATGCTGAAGATCAGTTGGGTG
CACGAGTGGGTTACATCGAACTGGATCTCAACAGCGGTAAGATCCTTGAGAGTTTTCGCCCCGAAGAACG
TTTTCCAATGATGAGCACTTTTAAAGTTCTGCTATGTGGCGCGGTATTATCCCGTATTGACGCCGGGCAA
GAGCAACTCGGTCGCCGCATACACTATTCTCAGAATGACTTGGTTGAGTACTCACCAGTCACAGAAAAGC
ATCTTACGGATGGCATGACAGTAAGAGAATTATGCAGTGCTGCCATAACCATGAGTGATAACACTGCGGC
CAACTTACTTCTGACAACGATCGGAGGACCGAAGGAGCTAACCGCTTTTTTGCACAACATGGGGGATCAT
GTAACTCGCCTTGATCGTTGGGAACCGGAGCTGAATGAAGCCATACCAAACGACGAGCGTGACACCACGA
TGCCTGTAGCAATGGCAACAACGTTGCGCAAACTATTAACTGGCGAACTACTTACTCTAGCTTCCCGGCA
ACAATTAATAGACTGGATGGAGGCGGATAAAGTTGCAGGACCACTTCTGCGCTCGGCCCTTCCGGCTGGC
TGGTTTATTGCTGATAAATCTGGAGCCGGTGAGCGTGGGTCTCGCGGTATCATTGCAGCACTGGGGCCAG
ATGGTAAGCCCTCCCGTATCGTAGTTATCTACACGACGGGGAGTCAGGCAACTATGGATGAACGAAATAG
ACAGATCGCTGAGATAGGTGCCTCACTGATTAAGCATTGGTAACTGTCAGACCAAGTTTACTCATATATA
CTTTAGATTGATTTAAAACTTCATTTTTAATTTAAAAGGATCTAGGTGAAGATCCTTTTTGATAATCTCA
TGACCAAAATCCCTTAACGTGAGTTTTCGTTCCACTGAGCGTCAGACCCCGTAGAAAAGATCAAAGGATC
TTCTTGAGATCCTTTTTTTCTGCGCGTAATCTGCTGCTTGCAAACAAAAAAACCACCGCTACCAGCGGTG
GTTTGTTTGCCGGATCAAGAGCTACCAACTCTTTTTCCGAAGGTAACTGGCTTCAGCAGAGCGCAGATAC
CAAATACTGTTCTTCTAGTGTAGCCGTAGTTAGGCCACCACTTCAAGAACTCTGTAGCACCGCCTACATA
CCTCGCTCTGCTAATCCTGTTACCAGTGGCTGCTGCCAGTGGCGATAAGTCGTGTCTTACCGGGTTGGAC
TCAAGACGATAGTTACCGGATAAGGCGCAGCGGTCGGGCTGAACGGGGGGTTCGTGCACACAGCCCAGCT
TGGAGCGAACGACCTACACCGAACTGAGATACCTACAGCGTGAGCTATGAGAAAGCGCCACGCTTCCCGA
AGGGAGAAAGGCGGACAGGTATCCGGTAAGCGGCAGGGTCGGAACAGGAGAGCGCACGAGGGAGCTTCCA
GGGGGAAACGCCTGGTATCTTTATAGTCCTGTCGGGTTTCGCCACCTCTGACTTGAGCGTCGATTTTTGT
GATGCTCGTCAGGGGGGCGGAGCCTATGGAAAAACGCCAGCAACGCGGCCTTTTTACGGTTCCTGGCCTT
TTGCTGGCCTTTTGCTCACATGTCCTGCAGGCAGCTGCGCGCTCGCTCGCTCACTGAGGCCGCCCGGGCG
TCGGGCGACCTTTGGTCGCCCGGCCTCAGTGAGCGAGCGAGCGCGCAGAGAGGGAGTGGCCAACTCCATC
ACTAGGGGTTCCTGCGGCCGCACGCGTTGTATGCCTAAAGGGTTTGCTTCTATGTTAATTCCCAACAACA
ATCATGATACTTCCTTACTTCTGCAGGACTAGGCTGGCTCACTAGTGAGGTTTTCTCCAAGGATGTGCTC
CAATATCTGCTCCACAATACTTAAATAGCTTCACAATACATAAATATTTAAGTACTCCTCTGTAAGGAGC
GTTCTGTTTCCAT
Features (pLannotate 1.2.2; 14 found; start..end, strand, type, name):
    379..1095    +  CDS            SYFP2: SYFP2 is a basic (constitutively fluorescent) yellow fluorescent protein published in 2006, derived from Aequorea victoria. It is reported to be a very rapidly-maturing monomer with moderate acid sensitivity.
   1135..1292    +  misc_feature   WPRE (fragment): woodchuck hepatitis virus posttranscriptional regulatory element
   1298..1378    +  misc_feature   WPRE (fragment): woodchuck hepatitis virus posttranscriptional regulatory element
   1395..1506    +  polyA_signal   bGH poly(A) signal: bovine growth hormone polyadenylation signal
   1624..1764    +  repeat_region  AAV2 ITR: inverted terminal repeat of adeno-associated virus serotype 2 inverted
   1769..1820    -  misc_feature   bom (fragment): basis of mobility region from pBR322
   1839..2294    +  rep_origin     f1 ori (sequence partly withheld): f1 bacteriophage origin of replication; arrow indicates direction of (+) strand synthesis
   2295..2344    -  misc_feature   bom (fragment): basis of mobility region from pBR322
   2446..2481    -  CDS            rop (fragment): Rop protein, which maintains plasmids at low copy number; rop
   2576..2680    +  promoter       AmpR promoter: bla
   2681..3541    +  CDS            AmpR: β-lactamase; bla; confers resistance to ampicillin, carbenicillin, and related antibiotics
   3712..4300    +  rep_origin     ori: high-copy-number ColE1/pMB1/pBR322/pUC origin of replication
   4373..4400    +  repeat_region  AAV2 ITR (fragment): inverted terminal repeat of adeno-associated virus serotype 2 inverted
   4429..4456    +  repeat_region  AAV2 ITR (fragment): inverted terminal repeat of adeno-associated virus serotype 2 inverted
