[The description below was written by a language model from this plasmid's Addgene catalogue record and pLannotate feature annotations shown in this document.]
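Description:
AiP12624 - pAAV-AiE0767m-minBG-SYFP2-WPRE3-BGHpA (alias CN2624) is an AAV transfer plasmid of about 4.7 kb, built on a pAAV2 backbone and assembled by Gibson cloning. It is used to package an enhancer-driven fluorescent reporter into recombinant adeno-associated virus. In bacteria it is maintained as a high-copy plasmid through a ColE1/pUC-type origin and selected with ampicillin via the bla (β-lactamase) gene and its own promoter. The backbone also carries an f1 phage origin and small remnants of the pBR322 bom and rop regions. It is grown in a recombination-deficient strain, which is the usual way to keep the repetitive ITRs stable.

The payload sits between AAV2 inverted terminal repeats, which provide the signals for genome replication and encapsidation. One ITR is annotated in full. The other appears only as two short fragments, which may simply reflect how hard these hairpin sequences are to sequence and annotate. Within the cassette, the AiE0767m enhancer lies upstream of the minimal beta-globin promoter (minBG). This promoter has little activity by itself, so expression depends on the enhancer. Neither the enhancer nor minBG is annotated in the feature table, but both presumably lie in the unannotated region upstream of the SYFP2 coding sequence. SYFP2 is a rapidly maturing monomeric yellow fluorescent protein derived from Aequorea victoria. It is followed by WPRE3, a shortened woodchuck hepatitis post-transcriptional element detected as two fragments, which boosts transcript expression, and then by the bovine growth hormone polyadenylation signal.

According to the record, the enhancer is designed to drive AAV-mediated transgene expression in specific populations of brain cells, as part of a set of enhancer AAVs for genetic access to cortical cell types. The record does not say which population is targeted.
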