Addgene plasmid #230219: AiP12624 - pAAV-AiE0767m-minBG-SYFP2-WPRE3-BGHpA (Alias: CN2624)
Purpose: AiE0767m is an enhancer sequence, designed to drive AAV-mediated transgene expression in specific populations of brain cells
Depositing lab: Allen Institute for Brain Science & Boaz Levi. Depositing organization: Allen Institute. Publication: A suite of enhancer AAVs and transgenic mouse lines for genetic access to cortical cell types. Ben-Simon Y, Hooper M, Narayan S, Daigle TL, Dwivedi D, Way SW, Oster A, Stafford DA, Mich JK, Taormina MJ, Martinez RA, Opitz-Araya X, Roth JR, Alexander JR, Allen S, Amster A, Arbuckle J, Ayala A, Baker PM, Bakken TE, Barcelli T, Barta S, Bendrick J, Bertagnolli D, Bielstein C, Bishwakarma P, Bowlus J, Boyer G, Brouner K, Casian B, Casper T, Chakka AB, Chakrabarty R, Chance RK, Chavan S, Clark M, Colbert K, Collman F, Daniel S, Departee M, DiValentin P, Donadio N, Dotson N, Egdorf T, Fliss T, Gabitto M, Garcia J, Gary A, Gasperini M, Gloe J, Goldy J, Gore BB, Graybuck L, Greisman N, Haeseleer F, Halterman C, Haradon Z, Hastings SD, Helback O, Ho W, Hockemeyer D, Huang C, Huff S, Hunker A, Johansen N, Jones D, Juneau Z, Kalmbach B, Kannan M, Khem S, Kussick E, Kutsal R, Larsen R, Lee C, Lee AY, Leibly M, Lenz GH, Li S, Liang E, Lusk N, Madigan Z, Malloy J, Malone J, McCue R, Melchor J, Mollenkopf T, Moosman S, Morin E, Newman D, Ng L, Ngo K, Omstead V, Otto S, Oyama A, Pena N, Pham T, Phillips E, Pom CA, Potekhina L, Ransford S, Ray PL, Rette D, Reynoldson C, Rimorin C, Rocha D, Ruiz A, Sanchez REA, Sawyer L, Sedeno-Cortes A, Sevigny JP, Shapovalova N, Shepard N, Shulga L, Sigler AR, Siverts L, Soliman S, Somasundaram S, Staats B, Stewart K, Szelenyi E, Tieu M, Trader C, Tran A, van Velthoven CTJ, Walker M, Wang Y, Weed N, Wirthlin M, Wood T, Wynalda B, Yao Z, Zhou T, Ariza J, Dee N, Reding M, Ronellenfitch K, Mufti S, Sunkin SM, Smith KA, Esposito L, Waters J, Thyagarajan B, Yao S, Lein ES, Zeng H, Levi BP, Ngai J, Ting JT, Tasic B. Cell. 2025 May 16:S0092-8674(25)00513-6. doi: 10.1016/j.cell.2025.05.002. PubMed 40403729.
Backbone
  Vector backbone: pAAV2
  Vector type: AAV
Growth in bacteria
  Bacterial resistance: Ampicillin, 100 μg/mL
  Growth temperature: 37°C
  Growth strain: NEB Stable
  Copy number: High Copy
Gene/Insert
  Gene/Insert name: SYFP2
  Species: Synthetic
  Promoter: minBG
  Cloning method: Gibson Cloning
Terms and licenses: Academic/Nonprofit Terms; Industry Terms: Not Available to Industry
How to cite: AiP12624 - pAAV-AiE0767m-minBG-SYFP2-WPRE3-BGHpA (Alias: CN2624) was a gift from Allen Institute for Brain Science & Boaz Levi (Addgene plasmid # 230219 ; http://n2t.net/addgene:230219 ; RRID:Addgene_230219)
